>Addgene plasmid #235468 | pHK302.3 | addgene full sequence | sequence record 468585 | Addgene NGS Result
GAATGAAGCCATACCAAACGACGAGCGTGACACCACGATGCCTGCAGCAATGGCAACAACGTTGCGCAAA
CTATTAACTGGCGAACTACTTACTCTAGCTTCCCGGCAACAATTAATAGACTGGATGGAGGCGGATAAAG
TTGCAGGACCACTTCTGCGCTCGGCCCTTCCGGCTGGCTGGTTTATTGCTGATAAATCTGGAGCCGGTGA
GCGTGGGTCTCGCGGTATCATTGCAGCACTGGGGCCAGATGGTAAGCCCTCCCGTATCGTAGTTATCTAC
ACGACGGGGAGTCAGGCAACTATGGATGAACGAAATAGACAGATCGCTGAGATAGGTGCCTCACTGATTA
AGCATTGGTAACTGTCAGACCAAGTTTACTCATATATACTTTAGATTGATTTAAAACTTCATTTTTAATT
TAAAAGGATCTAGGTGAAGATCCTTTTTGATAATCTCATGACCAAAATCCCTTAACGTGAGTTTTCGTTC
CACTGAGCGTCAGACCCCGTAGAAAAGATCAAAGGATCTTCTTGAGATCCTTTTTTTCTGCGCGTAATCT
GCTGCTTGCAAACAAAAAAACCACCGCTACCAGCGGTGGTTTGTTTGCCGGATCAAGAGCTACCAACTCT
TTTTCCGAAGGTAACTGGCTTCAGCAGAGCGCAGATACCAAATACTGTCCTTCTAGTGTAGCCGTAGTTA
GGCCACCACTTCAAGAACTCTGTAGCACCGCCTACATACCTCGCTCTGCTAATCCTGTTACCAGTGGCTG
CTGCCAGTGGCGATAAGTCGTGTCTTACCGGGTTGGACTCAAGACGATAGTTACCGGATAAGGCGCAGCG
GTCGGGCTGAACGGGGGGTTCGTGCACACAGCCCAGCTTGGAGCGAACGACCTACACCGAACTGAGATAC
CTACAGCGTGAGCTATGAGAAAGCGCCACGCTTCCCGAAGGGAGAAAGGCGGACAGGTATCCGGTAAGCG
GCAGGGTCGGAACAGGAGAGCGCACGAGGGAGCTTCCAGGGGGAAACGCCTGGTATCTTTATAGTCCTGT
CGGGTTTCGCCACCTCTGACTTGAGCGTCGATTTTTGTGATGCTCGTCAGGGGGGCGGAGCCTATGGAAA
AACGCCAGCAACGCGGCCTTTTTACGGTTCCTGGCCTTTTGCTGGCCTTTTGCTCACATGTTCTTTCCTG
CGTTATCCCCTGATTCTGTGGATAACCGTATTACCGCCTTTGAGTGAGCTGATACCGCTCGCCGCAGCCG
AACGACCGAGCGCAGCGAGTCAGTGAGCGAGGAAGCGGAAGAGCGCCTGATGCGGTATTTTCTCCTTACG
CATCTGTGCGGTATTTCACACCGCAATGGTGCACTCTCAGTACAATCTGCTCTGATGCCGCATAGTTAAG
CCAGTATACACTCCGCTATCGCTACGTGACTGGGTCATGGCTGCGCCCCGACACCCGCCAACACCCGCTG
ACGCGCCCTGACGGGCTTGTCTGCTCCCGGCATCCGCTTACAGACAAGCTGTGACCGTCTCCGGGAGCTG
CATGTGTCAGAGGTTTTCACCGTCATCACCGAAACGCGCGAGGCAGCTGCGGTAAAGCTCATCAGCGTGG
TCGTGAAGCGATTCACAGATGTCTGCCTGTTCATCCGCGTCCAGCTCGTTGAGTTTCTCCAGAAGCGTTA
ATGTCTGGCTTCTGATAAAGCGGGCCATGTTAAGGGCGGTTTTTTCCTGTTTGGTCACTGATGCCTCCGT
GTAAGGGGGATTTCTGTTCATGGGGGTAATGATACCGATGAAACGAGAGAGGATGCTCACGATACGGGTT
ACTGATGATGAACATGCCCGGTTACTGGAACGTTGTGAGGGTAAACAACTGGCGGTATGGATGCGGCGGG
ACCAGAGAAAAATCACTCAGGGTCAATGCCAGCGCTTCGTTAATACAGATGTAGGTGTTCCACAGGGTAG
CCAGCAGCATCCTGCGATGCAGATCCGGAACATAATGGTGCAGGGCGCTGACTTCCGCGTTTCCAGACTT
TACGAAACACGGAAACCGAAGACCATTCATGTTGTTGCTCAGGTCGCAGACGTTTTGCAGCAGCAGTCGC
TTCACGTTCGCTCGCGTATCGGTGATTCATTCTGCTAACCAGTAAGGCAACCCCGCCAGCCTAGCCGGGT
CCTCAACGACAGGAGCACGATCATGCGCACCCGTGGCCAGGACCCAACGCTGCCCGAGATCTCGATCCCG
CGAAATTTGTTCCAGTTTGGAACAAGAGTCCACTATTAAAGAACGTGGACTCCAACGTCAAAGG
[49 nt withheld, positions 2305-2353]
T
[91 nt withheld, positions 2355-2445]
G
[124 nt withheld, positions 2447-2570]
CCATTCGCCATTCAGGCTGCGCAACTGTTGGGAAGGGCGATCGGTGCGGGCCTCTTCGCTATTACGCCAG
CTGGCGAAAGGGGGATGTGCTGCAAGGCGATTAAGTTGGGTAACGCCAGGGTTTTCCCAGTCACGACGTT
GTAAAACGACGGCCAGTTTTACGGCTAGCTCAGTCCTAGGTACAATGCTAGCCAGCCTGCGGTCCGGGTT
CACTGCCGTATAGGCAGTGACTGAGCTAGTGTACTCTGTTTCAGAGCTATGCTGGAAACAGCATAGCAAG
TTGAAATAAGGCTAGTCCGTTATCAACTTGAAAAAGTGGCACCGAGTCGGTGCGTTCACTGCCGTATAGG
CAGTCGCTGGGACGCCCGATTCTGCAGATATCCATCACACTGGCGGCCGCTCGAGCAGATCCGGCTGCTA
ACAAAGCCCGAAAGGAAGCTGAGTTGGCTGCTGCCACCGCTGAGCAATAACTAGCATAACCCCTTGGGGC
CTCTAAACGGGTCTTGAGGGGTTTTTTGCTGAAAGGAGGAACTATATCCGGATAATTCTTGAAGACGAAA
GGGCCTCGTGATACGCCTATTTTTATAGGTTAATGTCATGATAATAATGGTTTCTTAGACGTCAGGTGGC
ACTTTTCGGGGAAATGTGCGCGGAACCCCTATTTGTTTATTTTTCTAAATACATTCAAATATGTATCCGC
TCATGAGACAATAACCCTGATAAATGCTTCAATAATATTGAAAAAGGAAGAGTATGAGTATTCAACATTT
CCGTGTCGCCCTTATTCCCTTTTTTGCGGCATTTTGCCTTCCTGTTTTTGCTCACCCAGAAACGCTGGTG
AAAGTAAAAGATGCTGAAGATCAGTTGGGTGCACGAGTGGGTTACATCGAACTGGATCTCAACAGCGGTA
AGATCCTTGAGAGTTTTCGCCCCGAAGAACGTTTTCCAATGATGAGCACTTTTAAAGTTCTGCTATGTGG
CGCGGTATTATCCCGTGTTGACGCCGGGCAAGAGCAACTCGGTCGCCGCATACACTATTCTCAGAATGAC
TTGGTTGAGTACTCACCAGTCACAGAAAAGCATCTTACGGATGGCATGACAGTAAGAGAATTATGCAGTG
CTGCCATAACCATGAGTGATAACACTGCGGCCAACTTACTTCTGACAACGATCGGAGGACCGAAGGAGCT
AACCGCTTTTTTGCACAACATGGGGGATCATGTAACTCGCCTTGATCGTTGGGAACCGGAGCT
Features (pLannotate 1.2.2; 12 found; start..end, strand, type, name):
    532..1120    +  rep_origin     ori: high-copy-number ColE1/pMB1/pBR322/pUC origin of replication
   1306..1445    -  misc_feature   bom: basis of mobility region from pBR322
   1547..1738    -  CDS            rop: Rop protein, which maintains plasmids at low copy number; rop
   1755..2135    +  CDS            YPB1_ECOLX: Protein predicted: Swiss-Prot protein existence level 4. From Escherichia coli.
   2247..2570    -  rep_origin     f1 ori (fragment) (sequence partly withheld): f1 bacteriophage origin of replication; arrow indicates direction of (+) strand synthesis
   2574..2727    -  CDS            lacZα (fragment): LacZα fragment of β-galactosidase; lacZ fragment
   2734..2762    +  promoter       J23119 promoter (fragment): bacterial promoter (Registry of Standard Biological Parts BBa J23119)
   2836..2903    +  misc_RNA       tracrRNA (fragment): trans-activating CRISPR RNA for the Streptococcus pyogenes CRISPR/Cas9 system
   2984..3033    +  CDS            SET1 (fragment): solubility-enhancement tag derived from T7 phage gene 10B
   3041..3088    +  terminator     T7 terminator: transcription terminator for bacteriophage T7 RNA polymerase
   3219..3323    +  promoter       AmpR promoter: bla
   3324..361     +  CDS            AmpR (across the origin): β-lactamase; bla; confers resistance to ampicillin, carbenicillin, and related antibiotics
