>Addgene plasmid #235468 | pHK302.3 | depositor full sequence | sequence record 469681 | pHK302.3 sequence 3828 bps
CCCTGCACCATTATGTTCCGGATCTGCATCGCAGGATGCTGCTGGCTACCCTGTGGAACACCTACATCTG
TATTAACGAAGCGCTGGCATTGACCCTGAGTGATTTTTCTCTGGTCCCGCCGCATCCATACCGCCAGTTG
TTTACCCTCACAACGTTCCAGTAACCGGGCATGTTCATCATCAGTAACCCGTATCGTGAGCATCCTCTCT
CGTTTCATCGGTATCATTACCCCCATGAACAGAAATCCCCCTTACACGGAGGCATCAGTGACCAAACAGG
AAAAAACCGCCCTTAACATGGCCCGCTTTATCAGAAGCCAGACATTAACGCTTCTGGAGAAACTCAACGA
GCTGGACGCGGATGAACAGGCAGACATCTGTGAATCGCTTCACGACCACGCTGATGAGCTTTACCGCAGC
TGCCTCGCGCGTTTCGGTGATGACGGTGAAAACCTCTGACACATGCAGCTCCCGGAGACGGTCACAGCTT
GTCTGTAAGCGGATGCCGGGAGCAGACAAGCCCGTCAGGGCGCGTCAGCGGGTGTTGGCGGGTGTCGGGG
CGCAGCCATGACCCAGTCACGTAGCGATAGCGGAGTGTATACTGGCTTAACTATGCGGCATCAGAGCAGA
TTGTACTGAGAGTGCACCATATATGCGGTGTGAAATACCGCACAGATGCGTAAGGAGAAAATACCGCATC
AGGCGCTCTTCCGCTTCCTCGCTCACTGACTCGCTGCGCTCGGTCGTTCGGCTGCGGCGAGCGGTATCAG
CTCACTCAAAGGCGGTAATACGGTTATCCACAGAATCAGGGGATAACGCAGGAAAGAACATGTGAGCAAA
AGGCCAGCAAAAGGCCAGGAACCGTAAAAAGGCCGCGTTGCTGGCGTTTTTCCATAGGCTCCGCCCCCCT
GACGAGCATCACAAAAATCGACGCTCAAGTCAGAGGTGGCGAAACCCGACAGGACTATAAAGATACCAGG
CGTTTCCCCCTGGAAGCTCCCTCGTGCGCTCTCCTGTTCCGACCCTGCCGCTTACCGGATACCTGTCCGC
CTTTCTCCCTTCGGGAAGCGTGGCGCTTTCTCATAGCTCACGCTGTAGGTATCTCAGTTCGGTGTAGGTC
GTTCGCTCCAAGCTGGGCTGTGTGCACGAACCCCCCGTTCAGCCCGACCGCTGCGCCTTATCCGGTAACT
ATCGTCTTGAGTCCAACCCGGTAAGACACGACTTATCGCCACTGGCAGCAGCCACTGGTAACAGGATTAG
CAGAGCGAGGTATGTAGGCGGTGCTACAGAGTTCTTGAAGTGGTGGCCTAACTACGGCTACACTAGAAGG
ACAGTATTTGGTATCTGCGCTCTGCTGAAGCCAGTTACCTTCGGAAAAAGAGTTGGTAGCTCTTGATCCG
GCAAACAAACCACCGCTGGTAGCGGTGGTTTTTTTGTTTGCAAGCAGCAGATTACGCGCAGAAAAAAAGG
ATCTCAAGAAGATCCTTTGATCTTTTCTACGGGGTCTGACGCTCAGTGGAACGAAAACTCACGTTAAGGG
ATTTTGGTCATGAGATTATCAAAAAGGATCTTCACCTAGATCCTTTTAAATTAAAAATGAAGTTTTAAAT
CAATCTAAAGTATATATGAGTAAACTTGGTCTGACAGTTACCAATGCTTAATCAGTGAGGCACCTATCTC
AGCGATCTGTCTATTTCGTTCATCCATAGTTGCCTGACTCCCCGTCGTGTAGATAACTACGATACGGGAG
GGCTTACCATCTGGCCCCAGTGCTGCAATGATACCGCGAGACCCACGCTCACCGGCTCCAGATTTATCAG
CAATAAACCAGCCAGCCGGAAGGGCCGAGCGCAGAAGTGGTCCTGCAACTTTATCCGCCTCCATCCAGTC
TATTAATTGTTGCCGGGAAGCTAGAGTAAGTAGTTCGCCAGTTAATAGTTTGCGCAACGTTGTTGCCATT
GCTGCAGGCATCGTGGTGTCACGCTCGTCGTTTGGTATGGCTTCATTCAGCTCCGGTTCCCAACGATCAA
GGCGAGTTACATGATCCCCCATGTTGTGCAAAAAAGCGGTTAGCTCCTTCGGTCCTCCGATCGTTGTCAG
AAGTAAGTTGGCCGCAGTGTTATCACTCATGGTTATGGCAGCACTGCATAATTCTCTTACTGTCATGCCA
TCCGTAAGATGCTTTTCTGTGACTGGTGAGTACTCAACCAAGTCATTCTGAGAATAGTGTATGCGGCGAC
CGAGTTGCTCTTGCCCGGCGTCAACACGGGATAATACCGCGCCACATAGCAGAACTTTAAAAGTGCTCAT
CATTGGAAAACGTTCTTCGGGGCGAAAACTCTCAAGGATCTTACCGCTGTTGAGATCCAGTTCGATGTAA
CCCACTCGTGCACCCAACTGATCTTCAGCATCTTTTACTTTCACCAGCGTTTCTGGGTGAGCAAAAACAG
GAAGGCAAAATGCCGCAAAAAAGGGAATAAGGGCGACACGGAAATGTTGAATACTCATACTCTTCCTTTT
TCAATATTATTGAAGCATTTATCAGGGTTATTGTCTCATGAGCGGATACATATTTGAATGTATTTAGAAA
AATAAACAAATAGGGGTTCCGCGCACATTTCCCCGAAAAGTGCCACCTGACGTCTAAGAAACCATTATTA
TCATGACATTAACCTATAAAAATAGGCGTATCACGAGGCCCTTTCGTCTTCAAGAATTATCCGGATATAG
TTCCTCCTTTCAGCAAAAAACCCCTCAAGACCCGTTTAGAGGCCCCAAGGGGTTATGCTAGTTATTGCTC
AGCGGTGGCAGCAGCCAACTCAGCTTCCTTTCGGGCTTTGTTAGCAGCCGGATCTGCTCGAGCGGCCGCC
AGTGTGATGGATATCTGCAGAATCGGGCGTCCCAGCGAGCCTGCCTATACGGCAGTGAACGCACCGACTC
GGTGCCACTTTTTCAAGTTGATAACGGACTAGCCTTATTTCAACTTGCTATGCTGTTTCCAGCATAGCTC
TGAAACAGAGTACACTAGCTCAGTCACTGCCTATACGGCAGTGAACCCGGACCGCAGGCTGGCTAGCATT
GTACCTAGGACTGAGCTAGCCGTAAAACTGGCCGTCGTTTTACAACGTCGTGACTGGGAAAACCCTGGCG
TTACCCAACTTAATCGCCTTGCAGCACATCCCCCTTTCGCCAGCTGGCGTAATAGCGAAGAGGCCCGCAC
CGATCGCCCTTCCCAACAGTTGCGCAGCCTGAATGGCGAATGG
[124 nt withheld, positions 3264-3387]
C
[91 nt withheld, positions 3389-3479]
A
[49 nt withheld, positions 3481-3529]
CCTTTGACGTTGGAGTCCACGTTCTTTAATAGTGGACTCTTGTTCCAAACTGGAACAAATTTCGCGGGAT
CGAGATCTCGGGCAGCGTTGGGTCCTGGCCACGGGTGCGCATGATCGTGCTCCTGTCGTTGAGGACCCGG
CTAGGCTGGCGGGGTTGCCTTACTGGTTAGCAGAATGAATCACCGATACGCGAGCGAACGTGAAGCGACT
GCTGCTGCAAAACGTCTGCGACCTGAGCAACAACATGAATGGTCTTCGGTTTCCGTGTTTCGTAAAGTCT
GGAAACGCGGAAGTCAGCG
Features (pLannotate 1.2.2; 12 found; start..end, strand, type, name):
    268..459     +  CDS            rop: Rop protein, which maintains plasmids at low copy number; rop
    561..703     +  misc_feature   bom: basis of mobility region from pBR322
    889..1477    -  rep_origin     ori: high-copy-number ColE1/pMB1/pBR322/pUC origin of replication
   1648..2508    -  CDS            AmpR: β-lactamase; bla; confers resistance to ampicillin, carbenicillin, and related antibiotics
   2509..2613    -  promoter       AmpR promoter: bla
   2744..2791    -  terminator     T7 terminator: transcription terminator for bacteriophage T7 RNA polymerase
   2799..2848    -  CDS            SET1 (fragment): solubility-enhancement tag derived from T7 phage gene 10B
   2931..2998    -  misc_RNA       tracrRNA (fragment): trans-activating CRISPR RNA for the Streptococcus pyogenes CRISPR/Cas9 system
   3072..3100    -  promoter       J23119 promoter (fragment): bacterial promoter (Registry of Standard Biological Parts BBa J23119)
   3107..3260    +  CDS            lacZα (fragment): LacZα fragment of β-galactosidase; lacZ fragment
   3264..3587    +  rep_origin     f1 ori (fragment) (sequence partly withheld): f1 bacteriophage origin of replication; arrow indicates direction of (+) strand synthesis
   3699..251     -  CDS            YPB1_ECOLX (across the origin): Protein predicted: Swiss-Prot protein existence level 4. From Escherichia coli.
