[The description below was written by a language model from this plasmid's Addgene catalogue record and pLannotate feature annotations shown in this document.]
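Description:
pHK302.3 is a small (about 3.8 kb) synthetic-biology "message" phagemid for Escherichia coli, built on a pBR322/pET-type backbone by Gibson assembly. It replicates as a double-stranded plasmid from the ColE1/pMB1-family origin, and the backbone retains the pBR322 bom mobility region and the rop gene. Rop normally moderates copy number, although the catalogue lists the plasmid as high copy. Selection is by ampicillin through β-lactamase expressed from its native bla promoter. A fragment of the f1 bacteriophage origin supplies the signals for single-stranded replication and packaging. When a helper phagemid provides the M13 phage proteins in trans, the plasmid can therefore be packaged into phage particles, secreted by a sender cell and delivered to a receiver cell. The depositor notes that such a helper is required and that JM101 served as the working strain for phagemid transfer.

The payload is a synthetic single guide RNA, sgRNA3. According to the catalogue it is transcribed from the constitutive Anderson-family promoter J23110. The automated annotation labels this region as a partial match to the closely related J23119, which is expected given the similarity within that promoter family. The annotated Streptococcus pyogenes tracrRNA fragment corresponds to the sgRNA scaffold, and a T7 terminator lies downstream. The short lacZα and SET1 fragments and the predicted YPB1 open reading frame appear to be backbone remnants rather than functional parts. The sequencing-derived and depositor sequences differ by a few nucleotides in length and in orientation but carry the same features. The construct was designed to transmit a guide RNA between cells as a signal that triggers CRISPR-based gene regulation in recipients, enabling engineered intercellular communication and multicellular computing.
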