Addgene plasmid #235468: pHK302.3
Purpose: Message phagemid carrying sgRNA3 (prom. J23110, backbone pBR322)
Depositing lab: Yolanda Schaerli. Depositing organization: Universite de Lausanne (UNIL). Publication: Engineering intercellular communication using M13 phagemid and CRISPR-based gene regulation for multicellular computing in Escherichia coli. Kusumawardhani H, Zoppi F, Avendano R, Schaerli Y. Nat Commun. 2025 Apr 15;16(1):3569. doi: 10.1038/s41467-025-58760-z. PubMed 40234414.
Backbone
  Vector backbone: pBR322/pET
  Vector type: Synthetic Biology
Growth in bacteria
  Bacterial resistance: Ampicillin, 100 μg/mL
  Growth temperature: 37°C
  Growth strain: DH5alpha
  Copy number: High Copy
Gene/Insert
  Gene/Insert name: sgRNA3
  gRNA/shRNA sequence: TGACTGAGCTAGTGTACTCTGTTTcAGAGCTATGCTGGAAACAGCATAGCAAGTTgAAATAAGGCTAGTCCGTTATCAACTTGAAAAAGTGGCACCGAGTCGGTGC
  Species: Synthetic
  Cloning method: Gibson Cloning
Terms and licenses: Academic/Nonprofit Terms; Industry Terms: Not Available to Industry
Depositor comments: JM101 (working strain for phagemid transfer). Requires the helper phagemid, e.g. HP17_KO7 (Addgene plasmid #120346). Please visit https://doi.org/10.1101/2024.08.28.610043 for bioRxiv preprint.
How to cite: pHK302.3 was a gift from Yolanda Schaerli (Addgene plasmid # 235468 ; http://n2t.net/addgene:235468 ; RRID:Addgene_235468)
